>Addgene plasmid #202289 | pAJT248 | addgene full sequence | sequence record 408077 | Addgene NGS Result
TCGCCCGAGAACTTCTGCAAGGCACTGCTCTTGGCTGGAAACACAGAAAAAAGCCCGCACCTGACAGTGC
GGGCTTTTTTTTTCGACCAAAGGCTCGGTACCAAATTCCAGAAAAGACACCCGAAAGGGTGTTTTTTCGT
TTTGGTCCAGGCGGTAATACGGTTATCCACAGAATCCGGGGATAACGCAGGAAAGAACATGTGAGCAAAA
GGCCAGCAAAAGGCCAGGAACCGTAAAAATGATTCGCACGGGCCCATGGCTAATTCCCATGTCAGCCGTT
AAGTGTTCCTGTGTCACTCAAAATTGCTTTGAGAGGCTCTAAGGGCTTCTCAGTGCGTTACATCCCTGGC
TTGTTGTCCACAACCGTTAAACCTTAAAAGCTTTAAAAGCCTTATATATTCTTTTTTTTCTTATAAAACT
TAAAACCTTAGAGGCTATTTAAGTTGCTGATTTATATTAATTTTATTGTTCAAACATGAGAGCTTAGTAC
GTGAAACATGAGAGCTTAGTACGTTAGCCATGAGAGCTTAGTACGTTAGCCATGAGGGTTTAGTTCGTTA
AACATGAGAGCTTAGTACGTTAAACATGAGAGCTTAGTACGTGAAACATGAGAGCTTAGTACGTACTATC
AACAGGTTGAACTGCTGATCTTCAGATCCTCTACGCCGGACGCATCGTGGCCGGATCTTCTTGTAGCTTA
TCGGCCAGCCTCGCAGAGCAGGATTCCCGTTGAGCACCGCCAGGTGCGAATAAGGGACAGTGAAGAAGGA
ACACCCGCTCGCGGGTGGGCCTACTTCACCTATCCTGCCCGGCTGACGCCGTTGGATACACCAAGGAAAG
TCTACACGAACCCTTTGGCAAAATCCTGTATATCGTGCGAAAAAGGATGGATATACCGAAAAAATCGCTA
TAATGACCCCGAAGCAGGGTTATGCAGCGGAAAGTATACCTTAAGCTTGGATTCTCACAATAAAAAACGC
CCGGCGGCAACCGAGCGTTCTGAACAAATCCAGATGGAGTTCTGAGGTCATTACTGGATCTATCAACAGG
AGTCCAAGCGAGCTTTAGAAAAACTCATCGAGCATCAAATGAAACTGCAATTTATTCATATCAGGATTAT
CAATACCATATTTTTGAAAAAGCCGTTTCTGTAATGAAGGAGAAAACTCACCGAGGCAGTTCCATAGGAT
GGCAAGATCCTGGTATCGGTCTGCGATTCCGACTCGTCCAACATCAATACAACCTATTAATTTCCCCTCG
TCAAAAATAAGGTTATCAAGTGAGAAATCACCATGAGTGACGACTGAATCCGGTGAGAATGGCAAAAGTT
TATGCATTTCTTTCCAGACTTGTTCAACAGGCCAGCCATTACGCTCGTCATCAAAATCACTCGCATCAAC
CAAACCGTTATTCATTCGTGATTGCGCCTGAGCGAGACGAAATACGCGGTCGCTGTTAAAAGGACAATTA
CAAACAGGAATCGAATGCAACCGGCGCAGGAACACTGCCAGCGCATCAACAATATTTTCACCTGAATCAG
GATATTCTTCTAATACCTGGAATGCTGTTTTCCCGGGGATCGCAGTGGTGAGTAACCATGCATCATCAGG
AGTACGGATAAAATGCTTGATGGTCGGAAGAGGCATAAATTCCGTCAGCCAGTTTAGTCTGACCATCTCA
TCTGTAACATCATTGGCAACGCTACCTTTGCCATGTTTCAGAAACAACTCTGGCGCATCGGGCTTCCCAT
ACAATCGATAGATTGTCGCACCTGATTGCCCGACATTATCGCGAGCCCATTTATACCCATATAAATCAGC
ATCCATGTTGGAATTTAATCGCGGCCTAGAGCAAGACGTTTCCCGTTGAATATGGCTCATACTCTTCCTT
TTTCAATATTATTGAAGCATTTATCAGGGTTATTGTCTCATGAGCGGATACATATTTGAATGTATTTAGA
AAAATAAACAAATAGGCATGGTCTAAGAAACCATTATTATCATGACATTAACCTATAAAAATAGAAGTTC
CTATTCCGAAGTTCCTATTCTCTAGAAAGTATAGGAACTTCGGATCCGAATTCGAGCTCCGTCGACACTA
GTGCGGCCGCACTCGAGGGCATCAGAGCAGATTGTACTGGAAGACCATACTCGACGTACGGTGGAAGCTT
GATAAGTCCCTAACTTTTACAGCTAGCTCAGTCCTAGGTATTATGCTAGCCTGAAGCTGTCACCGGATGT
GCTTTCCGGTCTGATGAGTCCGTGAGGACGAAACAGCCTCTACAAATAATTTTGTTTAATACTAGAGAAA
GAGGAGAAATACTAGATGGTGAGCAAGGGCGAGGAGCTGTTCACCGGGGTGGTGCCCATCCTGGTCGAGC
TGGACGGCGACGTAAACGGCCACAAGTTCAGCGTGTCCGGCGAGGGCGAGGGCGATGCCACCTACGGCAA
GCTGACCCTGAAGTTCATCTGCACCACAGGCAAGCTGCCCGTGCCCTGGCCCACCCTCGTGACCACCTTC
GGCTACGGCCTGCAATGCTTCGCCCGCTACCCCGACCACATGAAGCTGCACGACTTCTTCAAGTCCGCCA
TGCCCGAAGGCTACGTCCAGGAGCGCACCATCTTCTTCAAGGACGACGGCAACTACAAGACCCGCGCCGA
GGTGAAGTTCGAGGGCGACACCCTGGTGAACCGCATCGAGCTGAAGGGCATCGACTTCAAGGAGGACGGC
AACATCCTGGGGCACAAGCTGGAGTACAACTACAACAGCCACAACGTCTATATCATGGCCGACAAGCAGA
AGAACGGCATCAAGGTGAACTTCAAGATCCGCCACAACATCGAGGACGGCAGCGTGCAGCTCGCCGACCA
CTACCAGCAGAACACCCCAATCGGCGACGGCCCCGTGCTGCTGCCCGACAACCACTACCTTAGCTACCAG
TCCGCCCTGAGCAAAGACCCCAACGAGAAGCGCGATCACATGGTCCTGCTGGAGTTCGTGACCGCCGCCG
GGATCACTCTCGGCATGGACGAGCTGTACAAGTAAGCTCATGTATGTGTCTACGCGAGATTC
Features (pLannotate 1.2.2; 11 found; start..end, strand, type, name):
    151..210     -  rep_origin     RSF ori (fragment): Plasmids containing the RSF 1030 origin of replication can be propagated in E. coli cells that contain additional plasmids with compatible origins.
    270..658     -  rep_origin     R6K γ ori: γ replication origin from E. coli plasmid R6K; requires the R6K initiator protein pi for replication
    702..810     -  oriT           oriT: incP origin of transfer
    970..1004    -  terminator     lambda t0 terminator: minimal transcription terminator from phage lambda (Scholtissek and Grosse, 1987)
   1065..1880    -  CDS            KanR: aminoglycoside phosphotransferase; aph(3')-Ia; confers resistance to kanamycin in bacteria or G418 (Geneticin®) in eukaryotes
   1881..1972    -  promoter       AmpR promoter: bla
   2024..2071    +  protein_bind   FRT: FLP-mediated recombination occurs in the 8-bp core sequence TCTAGAAA (Turan and Bode, 2011). FLP recombinase from the Saccharomyces cerevisiae 2μ plasmid
   2118..2139    +  misc_feature   bom (fragment): basis of mobility region from pBR322
   2189..2220    +  promoter       J23119 promoter (fragment): bacterial promoter (Registry of Standard Biological Parts BBa J23119)
   2227..2276    +  misc_RNA       sTRSV HHRz: hammerhead ribozyme from the tobacco ringspot virus satellite RNA (Khvorova et al., 2003)
   2326..3045    +  CDS            EYFP: enhanced YFP mammalian codon-optimized
