[The description below was written by a language model from this plasmid's Addgene catalogue record and pLannotate feature annotations shown in this document.]
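Description:
pAJT248 is a small (about 3.1 kb) bacterial integration plasmid built on an R6K backbone. Its R6K γ origin fires only when the pi initiator protein is supplied in trans, so the plasmid is maintained at low copy in a pir-expressing E. coli host such as Pir1 and behaves as a non-replicating "suicide" vector in ordinary strains. This property suits delivery of DNA for chromosomal insertion. Selection is by kanamycin, conferred by an aph(3')-Ia gene driven by the bla (AmpR) promoter and followed by a lambda t0 terminator. An incP oriT is also annotated, which would allow conjugative mobilisation. A single FRT site lies between the marker and the payload; FRT sites are typically used for FLP-mediated removal of backbone and marker sequences, though the record does not say how this one is used. Short hits to an RSF origin and the pBR322 bom region are only fragments and are probably incidental matches.

The insert is a synthetic reporter cassette, J23101-RiboJ00-B0034-YFP. It consists of a constitutive Anderson-series promoter (the annotation tool labels it a J23119 fragment, reflecting the close similarity within that family), a RiboJ-type insulator based on the sTRSV hammerhead ribozyme that cleaves off the 5' leader to standardise the transcript, the B0034 ribosome binding site, and a YFP coding sequence. This arrangement is the reference standard used to define relative promoter units (RPU). According to its stated purpose, the plasmid integrates that standard at the LPattB2 landing pad, presumably through an attachment site that the feature table does not annotate. The associated work concerns insulated genomic landing pads and genetic circuits in E. coli Nissle, where such a strain would serve to calibrate promoter and circuit outputs measured from the genome.
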