Addgene plasmid #202289: pAJT248
Purpose: RPU integration plasmid (LPattB2)
Depositing lab: Christopher Voigt. Depositing organization: Massachusetts Institute of Technology. Publication: Redesign of an Escherichia coli Nissle treatment for phenylketonuria using insulated genomic landing pads and genetic circuits to reduce burden. Triassi AJ, Fields BD, Monahan CE, Means JM, Park Y, Doosthosseini H, Padmakumar JP, Isabella VM, Voigt CA. Cell Syst. 2023 Jun 21;14(6):512-524.e12. doi: 10.1016/j.cels.2023.05.004. PubMed 37348465.
Backbone
  Vector backbone: R6K
  Vector type: Bacterial Expression
Growth in bacteria
  Bacterial resistance: Kanamycin, 50 μg/mL
  Growth temperature: 37°C
  Growth strain: Pir1
  Copy number: Low Copy
Gene/Insert
  Gene/Insert name: J23101-RiboJ00-B0034-YFP
  Species: Synthetic
  Cloning method: Gibson Cloning
Terms and licenses: Academic/Nonprofit Terms; Industry Terms: Not Available to Industry
How to cite: pAJT248 was a gift from Christopher Voigt (Addgene plasmid # 202289 ; http://n2t.net/addgene:202289 ; RRID:Addgene_202289)
